Addgene plasmid #22781: pYpet-PBD
Depositing lab: Klaus Hahn. Depositing organization: University of North Carolina at Chapel Hill. Publication: Coordination of Rho GTPase activities during cell protrusion. Machacek M, Hodgson L, Welch C, Elliott H, Pertz O, Nalbant P, Abell A, Johnson GL, Hahn KM, Danuser G. Nature. 2009 Sep 3. 461(7260):99-103. 10.1038/nature08242 PubMed 19693013.
Backbone
  Vector backbone: pYpet-C1
  Backbone size w/o insert (bp): 4700
  Vector type: Mammalian Expression
Growth in bacteria
  Bacterial resistance: Kanamycin, 50 μg/mL
  Growth temperature: 37°C
  Growth strain: DH5alpha
  Copy number: High Copy
Gene/Insert
  Gene/Insert name: PAK binding domain
  Species: H. sapiens (human)
  Insert size (bp): 300
  Entrez Gene: PAK1 (a.k.a. IDDMSSD, PAKalpha, alpha-PAK, p65-PAK)
  Tag / fusion protein: Ypet (N terminal on backbone)
  Cloning method: Restriction Enzyme; 5′ cloning site BamHI (not destroyed); 3′ cloning site EcoRI (not destroyed)
  Sequencing primers: 5′ CMV, 3' XFP primer
Terms and licenses: Academic/Nonprofit Terms; Industry Terms: Not Available to Industry
How to cite: pYpet-PBD was a gift from Klaus Hahn (Addgene plasmid # 22781 ; http://n2t.net/addgene:22781 ; RRID:Addgene_22781)
