[The description below was written by a language model from this plasmid's Addgene catalogue record and pLannotate feature annotations shown in this document.]
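Description:
pYpet-PBD is a mammalian expression plasmid built on the pYpet-C1 backbone, a C1-style fluorescent-protein fusion vector of roughly 4.7 kb, giving a sequenced construct of about 5 kb. It is propagated in E. coli from a high-copy ColE1/pUC-type origin and selected with kanamycin. Resistance comes from the Tn5 NeoR/KanR aminoglycoside phosphotransferase gene, which sits downstream of both a bacterial (bla-type) promoter and the SV40 enhancer/early promoter and is terminated by an HSV TK polyadenylation signal. This dual-promoter arrangement gives kanamycin resistance in bacteria and could in principle allow G418 selection in mammalian cells. An f1 origin is also present, and the short ble, bGH poly(A) and large T antigen matches in the annotation appear to be backbone fragments rather than functional elements.

The expression cassette uses the human CMV immediate early enhancer and promoter to drive a single fusion protein, ending at an SV40 poly(A) signal. The yellow fluorescent protein YPet is at the N-terminus, followed by an approximately 300 bp fragment of human PAK1 cloned between retained BamHI and EcoRI sites. This fragment is the PAK binding domain (PBD). PAK1 is an effector kinase activated through interaction with CDC42 and RAC1, and this region is generally used because it binds the active, GTP-loaded forms of these GTPases.

The associated publication concerns the coordination of Rho GTPase activities during cell protrusion, which suggests the construct serves as a fluorescent affinity reagent or biosensor component for reporting Rac1/Cdc42 activation in living cells. YPet is commonly used as a FRET acceptor, but the record does not state a donor partner or the exact assay format.
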