Features (pLannotate 1.2.2; 15 found; start..end, strand, type, name):
    310..414     -  promoter       AmpR promoter: bla
    441..869     +  rep_origin     f1 ori (sequence partly withheld): f1 bacteriophage origin of replication; arrow indicates direction of (+) strand synthesis
    903..1024    -  polyA_signal   SV40 poly(A) signal: SV40 polyadenylation signal
   1047..1131    -  CDS            large T antigen (fragment): large T antigen from SV40 (simian virus 40)
   1148..1184    -  misc_feature   MCS (fragment): multiple cloning site
   1186..1440    -  CDS            PAK1 (fragment): PAK1_HUMAN - Experimental evidence at protein level: Swiss-Prot protein existence level 1. Protein kinase involved in intracellular signaling pathways downstream of integrins and receptor-type kinases that plays an important role in cytoskeleton dynamics, in cell adhesion, migration, proliferation, apoptosis, mitosis, and in vesicle-mediated transport processes (PubMed:11896197, PubMed:30290153). Can directly phosphorylate BAD and protects cells against apoptosis. Activated by interaction with CDC42 and RAC1. Functions as GTPase effector that links the Rho-related GTPases CDC42 and RAC1 to the
   1465..2181    -  CDS            YPet: YPet is a basic (constitutively fluorescent) yellow fluorescent protein published in 2005, derived from Aequorea victoria. It has moderate acid sensitivity.
   2213..2416    -  promoter       CMV promoter: human cytomegalovirus (CMV) immediate early promoter
   2417..2720    -  enhancer       CMV enhancer: human cytomegalovirus immediate early enhancer
   2895..3483    -  rep_origin     ori: high-copy-number ColE1/pMB1/pBR322/pUC origin of replication
   3705..3721    +  polyA_signal   bGH poly(A) signal (fragment): bovine growth hormone polyadenylation signal
   3812..3859    -  polyA_signal   HSV TK poly(A) signal: herpes simplex virus thymidine kinase polyadenylation signal (Cole and Stacy, 1985)
   3918..4070    -  CDS            ble (fragment): BLE_KLEPN - Experimental evidence at protein level: Swiss-Prot protein existence level 1. Binding protein with a strong affinity to the bleomycin family of antibiotics. Binds to CL990; an antimitotic-antibiotic compound. From Klebsiella pneumoniae.
   4091..4885    -  CDS            NeoR/KanR: aminoglycoside phosphotransferase from Tn5; aph(3')-II (or nptII); confers resistance to neomycin, kanamycin, and G418 (Geneticin®)
   4920..308     -  promoter       SV40 promoter (across the origin): SV40 enhancer and early promoter
>Addgene plasmid #22781 | pYpet-PBD | addgene full sequence | sequence record 183006 | Addgene NGS Result
GCTCAGAGGCCGAGGCGGCCTCGGCCTCTGCATAAATAAAAAAAATTAGTCAGCCATGGGGCGGAGAATG
GGCGGAACTGGGCGGAGTTAGGGGCGGGATGGGCGGAGTTAGGGGCGGGACTATGGTTGCTGACTAATTG
AGATGCATGCTTTGCATACTTCTGCCTGCTGGGGAGCCTGGGGACTTTCCACACCTGGTTGCTGACTAAT
TGAGATGCATGCTTTGCATACTTCTGCCTGCTGGGGAGCCTGGGGACTTTCCACACCCTAACTGACACAC
ATTCCACAGCTGGTTCTTTCCGCCTCAGGACTCTTCCTTTTTCAATATTATTGAAGCATTTATCAGGGTT
ATTGTCTCATGAGCGGATACATATTTGAATGTATTTAGAAAAATAAACAAATAGGGGTTCCGCGCACATT
TCCCCGAAAAGTGCCACCTG
[124 nt withheld, positions 441-564]
C
[91 nt withheld, positions 566-656]
A
[49 nt withheld, positions 658-706]
CCTTTGACGTTGGAGTCCACGTTCTTT
[37 nt withheld, positions 734-770]
ACCCTATCTCGGTCTATTCTTTTGATTTATAAGGGATTTTGCCGATTTCGGCCTATTGGTTAAAAAATGA
GCTGATTTAACAAAAATTTAACGCGAATTTTAACAAAATATTAACGCTTACAATTTACGCGTTAAGATAC
ATTGATGAGTTTGGACAAACCACAACTAGAATGCAGTGAAAAAAATGCTTTATTTGTGAAATTTGTGATG
CTATTGCTTTATTTGTAACCATTATAAGCTGCAATAAACAAGTTAACAACAACAATTGCATTCATTTTAT
GTTTCAGGTTCAGGGGGAGGTGTGGGAGGTTTTTTAAAGCAAGTAAAACCTCTACAAATGTGGTATGGCT
GATTATGATCAGTTATCTAGATCCGGTGGATCCCGGGCCCGCGGTACCGTCGACTGCAGAATTCATTTCT
GGCTGTTGGATGTCTTCTTCGAGTTGTAAAACTCCAACACATCCAGAACAGCCTGCGGGTTTTTCTTCTG
CTCCGACTTAGTGATATTTGATGTCTGAAGCAAGCGGGCCCACTGCTCTGGCATTCCCGTAAACTCCCCT
GTGACAGCATCAAAACCGACATGAATTGTGTGTTCAAAATCTGAAGGGAGAGAAATCTCTGGCCGCTCTT
TCTCTTTCTTTTTATTTGTTTTATCTCCAGGTAAAATGGATCCGAGCTCAGATCTGAGTCCGGACTTGTA
CAGCTCGTCCATGCCCTCGGTGATGCCGGCGGCGGTCAGGAACTCCAGCAGCACCATGTGGTCCCGCTTC
TCGTTGGGGTCCTTGAACAGGGCGCTCTGGTAGCTCAGGTAGTGGTTGTCGGGCAGCAGCACGGGGCCGT
CGCCGATGGGGGTGTTCTGCTGGTAGTGGTCGGCCAGCTGCACGCCGCCGTCCTCGATGTTGTGCCGGAT
CTTGAAGTTGGCCTTGATGCCGTTCTTCTGCTTGTCGGCGGTGATGTACACGTTGTGGCTGTTGTAGTTG
TACTCCAGCTTGTGGCCCAGGATGTTGCCGTCCTCCTTGAAGTCGATGCCCTTCAGCTCGATCCGGTTCA
CCAGGGTGTCGCCCTCGAACTTCACCTCGGCCCGGGTCTTGTAGTTGCCGTCGTCCTTGAAGAAGATGGT
CCGCTCCTGCACGTAGCCCTCGGGCATGGCGCTCTTGAAGAAGTCGTGCTGCTTCATGTGGTCGGGGTAC
CGGGCGAAGCACTGCACGCCGTAGCCCAGGGTGGTCACCAGGGTGGGCCAGGGCACGGGCAGCTTGCCGG
TGGTGCACAGCAGCTTCAGGGTCAGCTTGCCGTAGGTGGCGTCGCCCTCGCCCTCGCCGCTCACGCTGAA
CTTGTGGCCGTTCACGTCGCCGTCCAGCTCCACCAGGATGGGCACCACGCCGGTGAACAGCTCTTCGCCC
TTGCTCACCATGGTGCTAGCGGATCTGACGGTTCACTAAACCAGCTCTGCTTATATAGACCTCCCACCGT
ACACGCCTACCGCCCATTTGCGTCAATGGGGCGGAGTTGTTACGACATTTTGGAAAGTCCCGTTGATTTT
GGTGCCAAAACAAACTCCCATTGACGTCAATGGGGTGGAGACTTGGAAATCCCCGTGAGTCAAACCGCTA
TCCACGCCCATTGATGTACTGCCAAAACCGCATCACCATGGTAATAGCGATGACTAATACGTAGATGTAC
TGCCAAGTAGGAAAGTCCCATAAGGTCATGTACTGGGCATAATGCCAGGCGGGCCATTTACCGTCATTGA
CGTCAATAGGGGGCGTACTTGGCATATGATACACTTGATGTACTGCCAAGTGGGCAGTTTACCGTAAATA
CTCCACCCATTGACGTCAATGGAAAGTCCCTATTGGCGTTACTATGGGAACATACGTCATTATTGACGTC
AATGGGCGGGGGTCGTTGGGCGGTCAGCCAGGCGGGCCATTTACCGTAAGTTATGTAACGCGGAACTCCA
TATATGGGCTATGAACTAATGACCCCGTAATTGATTACTATTAATAACTAATGCATGGCGGTAATACGGT
TATCCACAGAATCAGGGGATAACGCAGGAAAGAACATGTGAGCAAAAGGCCAGCAAAAGGCCAGGAACCG
TAAAAAGGCCGCGTTGCTGGCGTTTTTCCATAGGCTCCGCCCCCCTGACGAGCATCACAAAAATCGACGC
TCAAGTCAGAGGTGGCGAAACCCGACAGGACTATAAAGATACCAGGCGTTTCCCCCTGGAAGCTCCCTCG
TGCGCTCTCCTGTTCCGACCCTGCCGCTTACCGGATACCTGTCCGCCTTTCTCCCTTCGGGAAGCGTGGC
GCTTTCTCATAGCTCACGCTGTAGGTATCTCAGTTCGGTGTAGGTCGTTCGCTCCAAGCTGGGCTGTGTG
CACGAACCCCCCGTTCAGCCCGACCGCTGCGCCTTATCCGGTAACTATCGTCTTGAGTCCAACCCGGTAA
GACACGACTTATCGCCACTGGCAGCAGCCACTGGTAACAGGATTAGCAGAGCGAGGTATGTAGGCGGTGC
TACAGAGTTCTTGAAGTGGTGGCCTAACTACGGCTACACTAGAAGAACAGTATTTGGTATCTGCGCTCTG
CTGAAGCCAGTTACCTTCGGAAAAAGAGTTGGTAGCTCTTGATCCGGCAAACAAACCACCGCTGGTAGCG
GTGGTTTTTTTGTTTGCAAGCAGCAGATTACGCGCAGAAAAAAAGGATCTCAAGAAGATCCTTTGATCTT
TTCTACGGGGTCTGACGCTCAGTGGAACGAAAACTCACGTTAAGGGATTTTGGTCATGAGATTATCAAAA
AGGATCTTCACCTAGATCCTTTTAAATTAAAAATGAAGTTTTAAATCAATCTAAAGTATATATGAGTAAC
CTGAGGCTATGGCAGGGCCTGCCGCCCCGACGTTGGCTGCGAGCCCTGGGCCTTCACCCGAACTTGGGGG
GTGGGGTGGGGAAAAGGAAGAAACGCGGGCGTATTGGCCCCAATGGGGTCTCGGTGGGGTATCGACAGAG
TGCCAGCCCTGGGACCGAACCCCGCGTTTATGAACAAACGACCCAACACCGTGCGTTTTATTCTGTCTTT
TTATTGCCGTCATAGCGCGGGTTCCTTCCGGTATTGTCTCCTTCCGTGTTTCAGTTAGCCTCCCCCTAGG
GTGGGCGAAGAACTCCAGCATGAGATCCCCGCGCTGGAGGATCATCCAGCCGGCGTCCCGGAAAACGATT
CCGAAGCCCAACCTTTCATAGAAGGCGGCGGTGGAATCGAAATCTCGTGATGGCAGGTTGGGCGTCGCTT
GGTCGGTCATTTCGAACCCCAGAGTCCCGCTCAGAAGAACTCGTCAAGAAGGCGATAGAAGGCGATGCGC
TGCGAATCGGGAGCGGCGATACCGTAAAGCACGAGGAAGCGGTCAGCCCATTCGCCGCCAAGCTCTTCAG
CAATATCACGGGTAGCCAACGCTATGTCCTGATAGCGGTCCGCCACACCCAGCCGGCCACAGTCGATGAA
TCCAGAAAAGCGGCCATTTTCCACCATGATATTCGGCAAGCAGGCATCGCCATGGGTCACGACGAGATCC
TCGCCGTCGGGCATGCTCGCCTTGAGCCTGGCGAACAGTTCGGCTGGCGCGAGCCCCTGATGCTCTTCGT
CCAGATCATCCTGATCGACAAGACCGGCTTCCATCCGAGTACGTGCTCGCTCGATGCGATGTTTCGCTTG
GTGGTCGAATGGGCAGGTAGCCGGATCAAGCGTATGCAGCCGCCGCATTGCATCAGCCATGATGGATACT
TTCTCGGCAGGAGCAAGGTGAGATGACAGGAGATCCTGCCCCGGCACTTCGCCCAATAGCAGCCAGTCCC
TTCCCGCTTCAGTGACAACGTCGAGCACAGCTGCGCAAGGAACGCCCGTCGTGGCCAGCCACGATAGCCG
CGCTGCCTCGTCTTGCAGTTCATTCAGGGCACCGGACAGGTCGGTCTTGACAAAAAGAACCGGGCGCCCC
TGCGCTGACAGCCGGAACACGGCGGCATCAGAGCAGCCGATTGTCTGTTGTGCCCAGTCATAGCCGAATA
GCCTCTCCACCCAAGCGGCCGGAGAACCTGCGTGCAATCCATCTTGTTCAATCATGCGAAACGATCCTCA
TCCTGTCTCTTGATCGATCTTTGCAAAAGCCTAGGCCTCCAAAAAAGCCTCCTCACTACTTCTGGAATA
