>Addgene plasmid #22781 | pYpet-PBD | addgene partial sequence | sequence record 28660 | 22781 with EGFP-C
TGGACGAGCTGTACAAGTCCGGACTCAGATCTGAGCTCGGATCCATTTTACCTGGAGATAAAACAAATAA
AAAGAAAGAGAAAGAGCGGCCAGAGATTTCTCTCCCTTCAGATTTTGAACACACAATTCATGTCGGTTTT
GATGCTGTCACAGGGGAGTTTACGGGAATGCCAGAGCAGTGGGCCCGCTTGCTTCAGACATCAAATATCA
CTAAGTCGGAGCAGAAGAAAAACCCGCAGGCTGTTCTGGATGTGTTGGAGTTTTACAACTCGAAGAAGAC
ATCCAACAGCCAGAAATGAATTCTGCAGTCGACGGTACCGCGGGCCCGGGATCCACCGGATCTAGATAAC
TGATCATAATCAGCCATACCACATTTGTAGAGGTTTTACTTGCTTTAAAAAACCTCCCACACCTCCCCCT
GAACCTGAAACATAAAATGAATGCAATTGTTGTTGTTAACTTGTTTATTGCAGCTTATAATGGTTACAAA
TAAAGCAATAGCATCACAAATTTCACAAATAAAGCATTTTTTTCACTGCATTCTAGTTGTGGTTTGTCCA
AACTCATCAATGTATCTTAACGCGTAAATTGTAAGCGTTAATATTTTGTTAAAATTCGCGTTAAATTTTT
GTTAAATCAGCTCATTTTTTAACC
