>Addgene plasmid #22781 | pYpet-PBD | addgene partial sequence | sequence record 28661 | 22781 with CMV-F
TAGCAGAGCTGGTTTGTGAACCGTCAGATCCGCTAGCACCATGGTGAGCAAGGGCGAAGAGCTGTTCACC
GGCGTGGTGCCCATCCTGGTGGAGCTGGACGGCGACGTGAACGGCCACAAGTTCAGCGTGAGCGGCGAGG
GCGAGGGCGACGCCACCTACGGCAAGCTGACCCTGAAGCTGCTGTGCACCACCGGCAAGCTGCCCGTGCC
CTGGCCCACCCTGGTGACCACCCTGGGCTACGGCGTGCAGTGCTTCGCCCGGTACCCCGACCACATGAAG
CAGCACGACTTCTTCAAGAGCGCCATGCCCGAGGGCTACGTGCAGGAGCGGACCATCTTCTTCAAGGACG
ACGGCAACTACAAGACCCGGGCCGAGGTGAAGTTCGAGGGCGACACCCTGGTGAACCGGATCGAGCTGAA
GGGCATCGACTTCAAGGAGGACGGCAACATCCTGGGCCACAAGCTGGAGTACAACTACAACAGCCACAAC
GTGTACATCACCGCCGACAAGCAGAAGAACGGCATCAAGGCCAACTTCAAGATCCGGCACAACATCGAGG
ACGGCGGCGTGCAGCTGGCCGACCACTACCAGCAGAACACCCCCATCGGCGACGGCCCCGTGCTGCTGCC
CGACAACCACTACCTGAGCTACCAGAGCGCCCTGTTCAAGGACCCAACGAGAACGGGAC
